Addgene plasmid #146828: pAc5.1B-EGFP-DmGW182-delCterm-delM2-dsRNAres_L
Purpose: Insect Expression of DmGW182-delCterm-delM2-dsRNAres
Depositing lab: Elisa Izaurralde. Depositing organization: Max Planck Institute for Developmental Biology. Publication: Two PABPC1-binding sites in GW182 proteins promote miRNA-mediated gene silencing. Huntzinger E, Braun JE, Heimstädt S, Zekri L, Izaurralde E. EMBO J. 2010 Dec 15;29(24):4146-60. doi: 10.1038/emboj.2010.274 PubMed 21063388.
Backbone
  Vector backbone: Unknown
  Vector type: Insect Expression
Growth in bacteria
  Bacterial resistance: Ampicillin, 100 μg/mL
  Growth temperature: 37°C
  Growth strain: DH5alpha
  Copy number: Low Copy
Gene/Insert
  Gene/Insert name: DmGW182-delCterm-delM2-dsRNAres
  Species: D. melanogaster (fly)
  Mutation: Two non silent mutations V704A and N799S and one silent mutation G2295A compared to the sequence given by NM_166780 varA
  Entrez Gene: gw (a.k.a. Dmel_CG31992, CG11484, CG31992, CG9905, Dmel\CG31992, GQ182, GW, GW182, Gw, Gw182, anon-EST:Posey205, dGW182, gw182)
  Cloning method: Unknown
Terms and licenses: Academic/Nonprofit Terms; Industry Terms: Not Available to Industry
Depositor comments: Plasmids from this collection were made available to the research community and donated after the lab closed. Please note that the sequence provided by the depositing laboratory may be theoretical/predicted or based on Sanger sequencing results. There may be discrepancies between sequencing results obtained by Addgene and the depositor sequence. If an Addgene verified sequence is not available, please contact before placing your order to request that our lab fully sequence the plasmid.
How to cite: pAc5.1B-EGFP-DmGW182-delCterm-delM2-dsRNAres_L was a gift from Elisa Izaurralde (Addgene plasmid # 146828 ; http://n2t.net/addgene:146828 ; RRID:Addgene_146828)
