[The description below was written by a language model from this plasmid's Addgene catalogue record and pLannotate feature annotations shown in this document.]
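Description:
pAc5.1B-EGFP-DmGW182-delCterm-delM2-dsRNAres_L is a 9,348 nt insect expression plasmid for producing an EGFP-tagged deletion mutant of the Drosophila melanogaster GW182 protein (gene gw, also called Gawky). The catalogue lists the backbone as unknown, although the name and the annotated parts point to a pAc5.1-type vector. It is maintained in E. coli through a ColE1/pUC-type origin and selected with ampicillin via the bla gene and its own promoter. The record describes it as low copy even though the annotated origin is of the high-copy class. Short fragments annotated as tetracycline resistance and SV40 large T antigen appear to be non-functional backbone remnants.

Expression is driven by the constitutive Drosophila actin 5C promoter. This is followed by an EGFP coding sequence and then the gw fragment, an arrangement consistent with an N-terminal EGFP fusion. A V5 epitope sequence lies downstream of the insert, but the record does not say whether it is in frame or translated. An SV40 polyadenylation signal provides 3' end processing. As the name indicates, the insert lacks the C-terminal region and the M2 region of GW182. It is also dsRNA-resistant, meaning the transcript should escape a dsRNA used to deplete the endogenous protein. The depositor notes two amino-acid changes (V704A and N799S) and one silent change relative to the reference transcript.

The design suits knockdown-and-rescue experiments in cultured fly cells, testing whether the deleted regions are needed for GW182 function. The associated publication concerns PABPC1-binding sites in GW182 proteins and their role in miRNA-mediated gene silencing. The depositor sequence may be theoretical rather than fully verified.
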