Features (pLannotate 1.2.2; 10 found; start..end, strand, type, name):
     56..2568    +  promoter       Ac5 promoter: Drosophila melanogaster actin 5C promoter
   2588..3304    +  CDS            EGFP: EGFP is a basic (constitutively fluorescent) green fluorescent protein published in 1996, derived from Aequorea victoria. It is reported to be a rapidly-maturing weak dimer with moderate acid sensitivity.
   3347..6607    +  CDS            gw (fragment): GAWKY_DROME - Also known as GW182 From Drosophila melanogaster (Fruit fly).
   6633..6674    +  CDS            V5 tag: epitope tag from simian virus 5
   6774..6908    -  polyA_signal   SV40 poly(A) signal: SV40 polyadenylation signal
   6931..7015    -  CDS            large T antigen (fragment): large T antigen from SV40 (simian virus 40)
   7016..7486    +  CDS            TcR (fragment): tetracycline efflux protein; tet; confers resistance to tetracycline
   7530..8118    -  rep_origin     ori: high-copy-number ColE1/pMB1/pBR322/pUC origin of replication
   8289..9149    -  CDS            AmpR: β-lactamase; bla; confers resistance to ampicillin, carbenicillin, and related antibiotics
   9150..9254    -  promoter       AmpR promoter: bla
>Addgene plasmid #146828 | pAc5.1B-EGFP-DmGW182-delCterm-delM2-dsRNAres_L | depositor full sequence | sequence record 289275 | Full Sequence
CTTCAAGGAATTAATTCTATATTCTAAAAACACAAATGATACTTCTAAAAAAAATCATGAATGGCATCAA
CTCTGAATCAAATCTTTGCAGATGCACCTACTTCTCATTTCCACTGTCACATCATTTTTCCAGATCTCGC
TGCCTGTTATGTGGCCCACAAACCAAGACACGTTTTATGGCCATTAAAGCTGGCTGATCGTCGCCAAACA
CCAAATACATATCAATATGTACATTCGAGAAAGAAGCGATCAAAGAAGCGTCTTCGGGCGAGTAGGAGAA
TGCGGAGGAGAAGGAGAACGAGCTGATCTAGTATCTCTCCACAATCCAATGCCAACTGACCAACTGGCCA
TATTCGGAGCAATTTGAAGCCAATTTCCATCGCCTGGCGATCGCTCCATTCTTGGCTATATGTTTTTCAC
CGTTCCCGGGGCCATTTTCAAAGACTCGTCGGTAAGATAAGATTGTGTCACTCGCTGTCTCTCTTCATTT
GTCGAAGAATGCTGAGGAATTTCGCGATGACGTCGGCGAGTATTTTGAAGAATGAGAATAATTTGTATTT
ATACGAAAATCAGTTAGTGGAATTTTCTACAAAAACATGTTATCTATAGATAATTTTGTTGCAAAATATG
TTGACTATGACAAAGATTGTATGTATATACCTTTAATGTATTCTCATTTTCTTATGTATTTATAATGGCA
ATGATGATACTGATGATATTTTAAGATGATGCCAGACCACAGGCTGATTTCTGCGTCTTTTGCCGAACGC
AGTGCATGTGCGGTTGTTGTTTTTTGGAATAGTTTCAATTTTCGGACTGTCCGCTTTGATTTCAGTTTCT
TGGCTTATTCAAAAAGCAAAGTAAAGCCAAAAAAGCGAGATGGCAATACCAAATGCGGCAAAACGGTAGT
GGAAGGAAAGGGGTGCGGGGCAGCGGAAGGAAGGGTGGGGCGGGGCGTGGCGGGGTCTGTGGCTGGGCGC
GACGTCACCGACGTTGGAGCCACTCCTTTGACCATGTGTGCGTGTGTGTATTATTCGTGTCTCGCCACTC
GCCGGTTGTTTTTTTCTTTTTATCTCGCTCTCTCTAGCGCCATCTCGTACGCATGCTCAACGCACCGCAT
GTTGCCGTGTCCTTTATGCGTCATTTTGGCTCGAAATAGGCAATTATTTAAACAAAGATTAGTCAACGAA
AACGCTAAAATAAATAAGTCTACAATATGGTTACTTATTGCCATGTGTGTGCAGCCAACGATAGCAACAA
AAGCAACAACACAGTGGCTTTCCCTCTTTCACTTTTTGTTTGCAAGCGCGTGCGAGCAAGACGGCACGAC
CGGCAAACGCAATTACGCTGACAAAGAGCAGACGAAGTTTTGGCCGAAAAACATCAAGGCGCCTGATACG
AATGCATTTGCAATAACAATTGCGATATTTAATATTGTTTATGAAGCTGTTTGACTTCAAAACACACAAA
AAAAAAAATAAAACAAATTATTTGAAAGAGAATTAGGAATCGGACAGCTTATCGTTACGGGCTAACAGCA
CACCGAGACGAAATAGCTTACCTGACGTCACAGCCTCTGGAAGAACTGCCGCCAAGCAGAGAGAGAGAGA
AAAAGAGGGAGAGCAGCTTAGACCGCATGTGCTTGTGTGTGAGGCGTCTCTCTCTTCGTCTCCTGTTTGC
GCAAACGCATAGACTGCACTGAGAAAATCGATTACCTATTTTTTATGAATGAATATTTGCACTATTACTA
TTCAAAACTATTAAGATAGCAATCACATTCAATAGCCAAATACTATACCACCTGAGCGATGCAACGAAAT
GATCAATTTGAGCAAAAATGCTGCATATTTAGGACGGCATCATTATAGAAATGCTTCTTGCTGTGTACTT
TTCTCTCGTCTGGCAGCTGTTTCGCCGTTATTGTTAAAACCGGCTTAAGTTAGGTGTGTTTTCTACGACT
AGTGATGCCCCTACTAGAAGATGTGTGTTGCACAAATGTCCCTGAATAACCAATTTGAAGTGCAGATAGC
AGTAAACGTAAGCTAATATGAATATTATTTAACTGTAATGTTTTAATATCGCTGGACATTACTAATAAAC
CCACTATAAACACATGTACATATGTATGTTTTGGCATACAATGAGTAGTTGGGGAAAAAATGTGTAAAAG
CACCGTGACCATCACAGCATAAAGATAACCAGCTGAAGTATCGAATATGAGTAACCCCCAAATTGAATCA
CATGCCGCAACTGATAGGACCCATGGAAGTACACTCTTCATGGCGATATACAAGACACACACAAGCACGA
ACACCCAGTTGCGGAGGAAATTCTCCGTAAATGAAAACCCAATCGGCGAACAATTCATACCCATATATGG
TAAAAGTTTTGAACGCGACTTGAGAGCGGAGAGCATTGCGGCTGATAAGGTTTTAGCGCTAAGCGGGCTT
TATAAAACGGGCTGCGGGACCAGTTTTCATATCACTACCGTTTGAGTTCTTGTGCTGTGTGGATACTCCT
CCCGACACAAAGCCGCTCCATCAGCCAGCAGTCGTCTAATCCAGAGACCCCGGATCGGGGTACCAACATG
GTGAGCAAGGGCGAGGAGCTGTTCACCGGGGTGGTGCCCATCCTGGTCGAGCTGGACGGCGACGTAAACG
GCCACAAGTTCAGCGTGTCCGGCGAGGGCGAGGGCGATGCCACCTACGGCAAGCTGACCCTGAAGTTCAT
CTGCACCACCGGCAAGCTGCCCGTGCCCTGGCCCACCCTCGTGACCACCCTGACCTACGGCGTGCAGTGC
TTCAGCCGCTACCCCGACCACATGAAGCAGCACGACTTCTTCAAGTCCGCCATGCCCGAAGGCTACGTCC
AGGAGCGCACCATCTTCTTCAAGGACGACGGCAACTACAAGACCCGCGCCGAGGTGAAGTTCGAGGGCGA
CACCCTGGTGAACCGCATCGAGCTGAAGGGCATCGACTTCAAGGAGGACGGCAACATCCTGGGGCACAAG
CTGGAGTACAACTACAACAGCCACAACGTCTATATCATGGCCGACAAGCAGAAGAACGGCATCAAGGTGA
ACTTCAAGATCCGCCACAACATCGAGGACGGCAGCGTGCAGCTCGCCGACCACTACCAGCAGAACACCCC
CATCGGCGACGGCCCCGTGCTGCTGCCCGACAACCACTACCTGAGCACCCAGTCCGCCCTGAGCAAAGAC
CCCAACGAGAAGCGCGATCACATGGTCCTGCTGGAGTTCGTGACCGCCGCCGGGATCACTCTCGGCATGG
ACGAGCTGTACAAGCCAAGCTTGAATTCTGCAGATATCCAGCACAGTGGCGGCCGCATGCGTGAAGCCCT
TTTTTCCCAAGATGGCTGGGGCTGTCAGCATGTTAACCAGGATACTAATTGGGAAGTTCCCAGTTCGCCA
GAACCAGCCAATAAGGATGCACCCGGTCCACCAATGTGGAAGCCAAGCATTAACAATGGTACTGATCTTT
GGGAGTCCAATTTGAGAAACGGAGGTCAGCCGGCCGCACAGCAAGTTCCAAAGCCGTCGTGGGGTCATAC
ACCATCCTCTAACTTAGGTGGAACATGGGGTGAGGACGACGATGGCGCCGATAGTAGTAGTGTGTGGACT
GGAGGAGCTGTTAGCAACGCGGGATCCGGAGCTGCAGTGGGAGTAAACCAAGCCGGAGTTAATGTCGGTC
CAGGCGGTGTTGTTTCGTCTGGCGGACCTCAGTGGGGACAAGGTGTCGTTGGCGTCGGACTTGGATCAAC
TGGCGGAAATGGTTCCAGTAACATTACAGGCTCTTCGGGCGTTGCCACGGGAAGCAGTGGCAATTCAAGT
AATGCCGGAAATGGATGGGGCGATCCACGCGAGATTCGTCCACTGGGCGTCGGAGGATCGATGGACATCC
GTAACGTCGAGCACCGTGGAGGAAATGGATCAGGCGCCACATCCAGTGACCCGCGTGATATCCGTATGAT
TGACCCACGCGATCCAATCCGGGGCGACCCACGCGGCATTTCAGGACGCCTCAACGGTACGTCAGAGATG
TGGGGACACCACCCGCAGATGTCGCACAATCAACTGCAGGGAATTAATAAGATGGTCGGACAGAGCGTTG
CGACAGCTAGTACGAGCGTTGGCACGTCAGGATCCGGAATTGGACCAGGCGGACCGGGACCAAGCACGGT
TTCGGGAAACATTCCGACGCAATGGGGTCCAGCCCAGCCCGTTAGTGTCGGAGTTAGCGGACCGAAGGAT
ATGTCGAAGCAAATTAGCGGCTGGGAAGAGCCGTCGCCTCCCCCACAACGCCGTAGCATCCCAAATTATG
ACGACGGAACGTCCCTCTGGGGACAACAGACACGCGTCCCGGCCGCTAGTGGACATTGGAAGGATATGAC
AGACTCCATTGGACGCAGCAGCCACCTGATGCGCGGACAGAGTCAGACCGGCGGAATTGGCATTGCTGGA
GTTGGAAATAGCAATGTTCCAGTGGGAGCCAATCCAAGTAATCCTATAAGCAGTGTAGTTGGACCTCAAG
CCCGGATTCCATCTGTGGGCGGCGTACAACACAAACCAGACGGCGGCGCTATGTGGGTGCATTCCGGCAA
TGTAGGTGGCAGAAATAATGTTGCTGCTGTTACTACTTGGGGAGATGACACTCATAGCGTTAATGTCGGC
GCTCCCAGCAGTGGCAGTGTATCCAGCAACAATTGGGTTGATGACAAGTCCAACTCAACCTTGGCACAAA
ACTCTTGGAGCGACCCGGCCCCTGTTGGAGTTAGTTGGGGCAATAAGCAAAGCAAACCGCCAAGCAATAG
TGCTTCATCAGGTTGGAGCACTGCTGCGGGCGTGGTGGATGGGGTTGATCTAGGATCTGAGTGGAACACG
CACGGGGGGATTATTGGAAAATCTCAGCAACAACAAAAACTAGCGGGACTTAACGTGGGAATGGTGAACG
TAATTAACGCGGAGATCATTAAGCAAAGCAAGCAATACAGGATCCTTGTCGAGAACGGCTTTAAAAAGGA
AGATGTAGAGCGGGCATTAGTGATTGCTAATATGAACATCGAAGAGGCAGCCGATATGCTCCGTGCCAAC
TCATCCCTATCAATGGATGGTTGGCGTCGACATGATGAGTCCCTTGGATCTTATGCCGACCACAATAGTT
CAACAAGCAGCGGTGGATTTGCTGGTCGTTACCCGGTCAACAGTGGACAACCTTCAATGTCCTTTCCTCA
TAATAACCTTATGAATAACATGGGAGGTACCGCTGTTACTGGAGGTAACAACAATACAAACATGACAGCT
TTACAGGTGCAAAAGTATTTAAATCAAGGGCAACATGGTGTCGCTGTTGGACCGCAAGCCGTTGGTAATT
CTTCAGCAGTATCTGTCGGATTTGGTCAGAACACGTCTAACGCAGCAGTGGCAGGAGCAGCCTCTGCAAA
TATAGCAGCAAATACAAACAACCAACCGTCTGGTCAGCAAATTCGCATGCTAGGCCAGCAAATTCAGTTG
GCCATTCATAGTGGTTTCATATCTAGTCAGATATTGACTCAACCGCTAACTCAAACAACCCTTAACCTTT
TAAACCAACTTCTTAGCAATATTAAGCATCTCCAGGCTGCACAGCAATCCCTTACCCGCGGGGGAAATGT
CAATCCAATGGCAGTGAATGTGGCTATATCTAAATACAAGCAGCAAATCCAGAATTTACAGAACCAGATA
AGTGCACAACAGGCTGTGTATGTAAAACAGCAAAATATGCAACCAACTTCACAACAACAACAGCCCCAAC
AACAGCAACTTCCTTCTGTTCATCTAAGTAACTCAGGCAACGACTATTTAAGAGGTCACGATGCAATAAA
TAATTTGCAAAGCAACTTTTCTGAGCTCAATATTAATAAGCCAAGTGGATATCAAGGAGCGTCCAATCAA
CAATCCCGATTAAATCAGTGGAAGCTTCCAGTATTAGATAAGGAGATCAACTCTGACAGTACGGAATTTT
CTCGTGCCCCAGGTGCAACGAAACAAAATTTGACGGCCAACACAAGCAACATAAACTCTTTGGGTCTTCA
AAACGATAGTACATGGTCAACTGGACGCAGTATTGGTGACGGTTGGCCTGATCCCTCATCTGATAACGAG
AATAAAGACTGGTCTGTTGCTCAGCCAACTTCAGCAGCAACTGCTTACACTGATCTGGTCCAAGAGTTTG
AGCCAGGCAAGCCATGGAAGGGTTCACAGATCAAAAGCATAGAAGATGATCCCAGCATTACACCAGGAAG
CGTTGCTAGATCTCCATTGTCTATTAATTCGACGCCAAAAGATGCTGACATATTTTCCAGTTGGTTGCTT
TTGAAAAATCTAACAGCACAGATTGATGGTCCTACTTTGCGTACACTGTGTATGCAGCATGGGCCCCTTG
TCAGCTTTCACCCGTATTTGAACCAAGGAATTGCCTTATGTAAATATACTACTCGTGAGGAGGCGAACAA
GGCGCAAATGGCGTTAAACAACTGTGTCCTCGCCAACACCACAATATTTGCTGAATCTCCCAGCGAGAAC
GAGGTGCAAAGCATTATGCAGCACTTATAATCTAGAGGGCCCGCGGTTCGAAGGTAAGCCTATCCCTAAC
CCTCTCCTCGGTCTCGATTCTACGCGTACCGGTCATCATCACCATCACCATTGAGTTTAAACCCGCTGAT
CAGCCTCGACTGTGCCTTCTAAGGCCTGAGCTCGCTGATCAGCCTCGATCGAGGATCCAGACATGATAAG
ATACATTGATGAGTTTGGACAAACCACAACTAGAATGCAGTGAAAAAAATGCTTTATTTGTGAAATTTGT
GATGCTATTGCTTTATTTGTAACCATTATAAGCTGCAATAAACAAGTTAACAACAACAATTGCATTCATT
TTATGTTTCAGGTTCAGGGGGAGGTGTGGGAGGTTTTTTAAAGCAAGTAAAACCTCTACAAATGTGGTAT
GGCTGATTATGATCAGTCGACCGATGCCCTTGAGAGCCTTCAACCCAGTCAGCTCCTTCCGGTGGGCGCG
GGGCATGACTATCGTCGCCGCACTTATGACTGTCTTCTTTATCATGCAACTCGTAGGACAGGTGCCGGCA
GCGCTCTGGGTCATTTTCGGCGAGGACCGCTTTCGCTGGAGCGCGACGATGATCGGCCTGTCGCTTGCGG
TATTCGGAATCTTGCACGCCCTCGCTCAAGCCTTCGTCACTGGTCCCGCCACCAAACGTTTCGGCGAGAA
GCAGGCCATTATCGCCGGCATGGCGGCCGACGCGCTGGGCTACGTCTTGCTGGCGTTCGCGACGCGAGGC
TGGATGGCCTTCCCCATTATGATTCTTCTCGCTTCCGGCGGCATCGGGATGCCCGCGTTGCAGGCCATGC
TGTCCAGGCAGGTAGATGACGACCATCAGGGACAGCTTCAAGGATCGCTCGCGGCTCTTACCAGCCAGCA
AAAGGCCAGGAACCGTAAAAAGGCCGCGTTGCTGGCGTTTTTCCATAGGCTCCGCCCCCCTGACGAGCAT
CACAAAAATCGACGCTCAAGTCAGAGGTGGCGAAACCCGACAGGACTATAAAGATACCAGGCGTTTCCCC
CTGGAAGCTCCCTCGTGCGCTCTCCTGTTCCGACCCTGCCGCTTACCGGATACCTGTCCGCCTTTCTCCC
TTCGGGAAGCGTGGCGCTTTCTCAATGCTCACGCTGTAGGTATCTCAGTTCGGTGTAGGTCGTTCGCTCC
AAGCTGGGCTGTGTGCACGAACCCCCCGTTCAGCCCGACCGCTGCGCCTTATCCGGTAACTATCGTCTTG
AGTCCAACCCGGTAAGACACGACTTATCGCCACTGGCAGCAGCCACTGGTAACAGGATTAGCAGAGCGAG
GTATGTAGGCGGTGCTACAGAGTTCTTGAAGTGGTGGCCTAACTACGGCTACACTAGAAGGACAGTATTT
GGTATCTGCGCTCTGCTGAAGCCAGTTACCTTCGGAAAAAGAGTTGGTAGCTCTTGATCCGGCAAACAAA
CCACCGCTGGTAGCGGTGGTTTTTTTGTTTGCAAGCAGCAGATTACGCGCAGAAAAAAAGGATCTCAAGA
AGATCCTTTGATCTTTTCTACGGGGTCTGACGCTCAGTGGAACGAAAACTCACGTTAAGGGATTTTGGTC
ATGAGATTATCAAAAAGGATCTTCACCTAGATCCTTTTAAATTAAAAATGAAGTTTTAAATCAATCTAAA
GTATATATGAGTAAACTTGGTCTGACAGTTACCAATGCTTAATCAGTGAGGCACCTATCTCAGCGATCTG
TCTATTTCGTTCATCCATAGTTGCCTGACTCCCCGTCGTGTAGATAACTACGATACGGGAGGGCTTACCA
TCTGGCCCCAGTGCTGCAATGATACCGCGAGACCCACGCTCACCGGCTCCAGATTTATCAGCAATAAACC
AGCCAGCCGGAAGGGCCGAGCGCAGAAGTGGTCCTGCAACTTTATCCGCCTCCATCCAGTCTATTAATTG
TTGCCGGGAAGCTAGAGTAAGTAGTTCGCCAGTTAATAGTTTGCGCAACGTTGTTGCCATTGCTGCAGGC
ATCGTGGTGTCACGCTCGTCGTTTGGTATGGCTTCATTCAGCTCCGGTTCCCAACGATCAAGGCGAGTTA
CATGATCCCCCATGTTGTGCAAAAAAGCGGTTAGCTCCTTCGGTCCTCCGATCGTTGTCAGAAGTAAGTT
GGCCGCAGTGTTATCACTCATGGTTATGGCAGCACTGCATAATTCTCTTACTGTCATGCCATCCGTAAGA
TGCTTTTCTGTGACTGGTGAGTACTCAACCAAGTCATTCTGAGAATAGTGTATGCGGCGACCGAGTTGCT
CTTGCCCGGCGTCAACACGGGATAATACCGCGCCACATAGCAGAACTTTAAAAGTGCTCATCATTGGAAA
ACGTTCTTCGGGGCGAAAACTCTCAAGGATCTTACCGCTGTTGAGATCCAGTTCGATGTAACCCACTCGT
GCACCCAACTGATCTTCAGCATCTTTTACTTTCACCAGCGTTTCTGGGTGAGCAAAAACAGGAAGGCAAA
ATGCCGCAAAAAAGGGAATAAGGGCGACACGGAAATGTTGAATACTCATACTCTTCCTTTTTCAATATTA
TTGAAGCATTTATCAGGGTTATTGTCTCATGAGCGGATACATATTTGAATGTATTTAGAAAAATAAACAA
ATAGGGGTTCCGCGCACATTTCCCCGAAAAGTGCCACCTGACGTCTAAGAAACCATTATTATCATGACAT
TAACCTATAAAAATAGGCGTATCACGAGGCCCTTTCGT
